Addgene plasmid #89163: pT7-VP2SA11
Purpose: Express Rotavirus SA11 VP2 in mammalian cells
Depositing lab: Takeshi Kobayashi. Depositing organization: The University of Osaka. Publication: Entirely plasmid-based reverse genetics system for rotaviruses. Kanai Y, Komoto S, Kawagishi T, Nouda R, Nagasawa N, Onishi M, Matsuura Y, Taniguchi K, Kobayashi T. Proc Natl Acad Sci U S A. 2017 Jan 30. pii: 201618424. doi: 10.1073/pnas.1618424114. PubMed 28137864.
Backbone
  Vector backbone: p3E5
  Backbone size w/o insert (bp): 3074
  Total vector size (bp): 5767
  Vector type: Mammalian Expression
Growth in bacteria
  Bacterial resistance: Ampicillin, 100 μg/mL
  Growth temperature: 37°C
  Growth strain: DH5alpha
  Copy number: High Copy
Gene/Insert
  Gene/Insert name: Rotavirus SA11 VP2
  Insert size (bp): 2693
  GenBank ID: LC178565
  Promoter: T7 promotor
  Cloning method: Gibson Cloning
  Sequencing primers: 5′ T7 forward CTGTGGATAACCGTATTACCG; 3′ T7 terminal GCTAGTTATTGCTCAGCGG
Terms and licenses: Academic/Nonprofit Terms; Industry Terms: Not Available to Industry
How to cite: pT7-VP2SA11 was a gift from Takeshi Kobayashi (Addgene plasmid # 89163 ; http://n2t.net/addgene:89163 ; RRID:Addgene_89163)
