[The description below was written by a language model from this plasmid's Addgene catalogue record and pLannotate feature annotations shown in this document.]
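Description:
pT7-VP2SA11 is a rescue plasmid built on the p3E5 backbone and catalogued as a mammalian expression vector, carrying the VP2-encoding genome segment of simian rotavirus strain SA11 (an insert of about 2.7 kb in a plasmid of about 5.8 kb). It is maintained in E. coli through a high-copy ColE1/pUC-type origin and selected with ampicillin via the β-lactamase gene and its own promoter. The feature table also picks up short remnants of rop, bom, the tetracycline resistance gene and lacI, plus an SP6 promoter and a partial pUC polylinker. These appear to be backbone leftovers with no evident functional role.

The payload is arranged as a bacteriophage T7 transcription unit: a T7 promoter sits just upstream of the viral segment, which contains the VP2 open reading frame. The segment is followed by a hepatitis delta virus ribozyme and then a T7 terminator. In cells that supply T7 RNA polymerase, this layout produces a transcript that starts close to the viral 5′ end. The ribozyme then cleaves itself off to leave a defined 3′ terminus, so the RNA mimics an authentic rotavirus plus-strand segment rather than a conventional polyadenylated mRNA. There is no mammalian Pol II promoter in the annotation, so expression depends on the T7 polymerase being provided.

VP2 is the inner capsid protein that forms the innermost shell of the virion and encloses the polymerase, capping enzyme and dsRNA genome. The plasmid comes from an entirely plasmid-based reverse genetics system for rotaviruses, where it would presumably be used alongside equivalent plasmids for the other genome segments to recover infectious virus or introduce engineered changes.
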