Features (pLannotate 1.2.2; 14 found; start..end, strand, type, name):
    190..778     -  rep_origin     ori: high-copy-number ColE1/pMB1/pBR322/pUC origin of replication
    949..1809    -  CDS            AmpR: β-lactamase; bla; confers resistance to ampicillin, carbenicillin, and related antibiotics
   1810..1914    -  promoter       AmpR promoter: bla
   2009..2044    +  CDS            rop (fragment): Rop protein, which maintains plasmids at low copy number; rop
   2146..2194    +  misc_feature   bom (fragment): basis of mobility region from pBR322
   2195..2470    -  CDS            TcR (fragment): tetracycline efflux protein; tet; confers resistance to tetracycline
   2698..2716    +  promoter       SP6 promoter: promoter for bacteriophage SP6 RNA polymerase
   2721..2755    -  misc_feature   MCS (fragment): pUC18/19 multiple cloning site
   2784..2831    -  terminator     T7 terminator: transcription terminator for bacteriophage T7 RNA polymerase
   2839..2888    -  CDS            SET1 (fragment): solubility-enhancement tag derived from T7 phage gene 10B
   2901..2992    -  ncRNA          HDV ribozyme: Accession: RF00094 - Hepatitis delta virus ribozyme
   3023..5668    -  CDS            VP2_ROTSH: Experimental evidence at protein level: Swiss-Prot protein existence level 1. Inner capsid protein that self-assembles to form an icosahedral capsid with a T=2 symmetry, which consists of 120 copies of VP2, with channels at each of its five-fold vertices (PubMed:19036817). This capsid constitutes the innermost concentric layer of the viral mature particle (PubMed:19036817). It encapsidates the polymerase VP1, the capping enzyme VP3 and the genomic dsRNA, thereby defining the core. The innermost VP2 capsid and the intermediate VP6 capsid remain intact following cell entry to protect the dsRNA f
   5683..5701    -  promoter       T7 promoter: promoter for bacteriophage T7 RNA polymerase
   5720..7       -  CDS            lacI (fragment) (across the origin): lac repressor; lacI; The lac repressor binds to the lac operator to inhibit transcription in E. coli. This inhibition can be relieved by adding lactose or isopropyl-β-D-thiogalactopyranoside (IPTG).
>Addgene plasmid #89163 | pT7-VP2SA11 | addgene full sequence | sequence record 176100 | Addgene NGS Result
TGGGCGCTCTTCCGCTTCCTCGCTCACTGACTCGCTGCGCTCGGTCGTTCGGCTGCGGCGAGCGGTATCA
GCTCACTCAAAGGCGGTAATACGGTTATCCACAGAATCAGGGGATAACGCAGGAAAGAACATGTGAGCAA
AAGGCCAGCAAAAGGCCAGGAACCGTAAAAAGGCCGCGTTGCTGGCGTTTTTCCATAGGCTCCGCCCCCC
TGACGAGCATCACAAAAATCGACGCTCAAGTCAGAGGTGGCGAAACCCGACAGGACTATAAAGATACCAG
GCGTTTCCCCCTGGAAGCTCCCTCGTGCGCTCTCCTGTTCCGACCCTGCCGCTTACCGGATACCTGTCCG
CCTTTCTCCCTTCGGGAAGCGTGGCGCTTTCTCATAGCTCACGCTGTAGGTATCTCAGTTCGGTGTAGGT
CGTTCGCTCCAAGCTGGGCTGTGTGCACGAACCCCCCGTTCAGCCCGACCGCTGCGCCTTATCCGGTAAC
TATCGTCTTGAGTCCAACCCGGTAAGACACGACTTATCGCCACTGGCAGCAGCCACTGGTAACAGGATTA
GCAGAGCGAGGTATGTAGGCGGTGCTACAGAGTTCTTGAAGTGGTGGCCTAACTACGGCTACACTAGAAG
AACAGTATTTGGTATCTGCGCTCTGCTGAAGCCAGTTACCTTCGGAAAAAGAGTTGGTAGCTCTTGATCC
GGCAAACAAACCACCGCTGGTAGCGGTGGTTTTTTTGTTTGCAAGCAGCAGATTACGCGCAGAAAAAAAG
GATCTCAAGAAGATCCTTTGATCTTTTCTACGGGGTCTGACGCTCAGTGGAACGAAAACTCACGTTAAGG
GATTTTGGTCATGAGATTATCAAAAAGGATCTTCACCTAGATCCTTTTAAATTAAAAATGAAGTTTTAAA
TCAATCTAAAGTATATATGAGTAAACTTGGTCTGACAGTTACCAATGCTTAATCAGTGAGGCACCTATCT
CAGCGATCTGTCTATTTCGTTCATCCATAGTTGCCTGACTCCCCGTCGTGTAGATAACTACGATACGGGA
GGGCTTACCATCTGGCCCCAGTGCTGCAATGATACCGCGAGACCCACGCTCACCGGCTCCAGATTTATCA
GCAATAAACCAGCCAGCCGGAAGGGCCGAGCGCAGAAGTGGTCCTGCAACTTTATCCGCCTCCATCCAGT
CTATTAATTGTTGCCGGGAAGCTAGAGTAAGTAGTTCGCCAGTTAATAGTTTGCGCAACGTTGTTGCCAT
TGCTACAGGCATCGTGGTGTCACGCTCGTCGTTTGGTATGGCTTCATTCAGCTCCGGTTCCCAACGATCA
AGGCGAGTTACATGATCCCCCATGTTGTGCAAAAAAGCGGTTAGCTCCTTCGGTCCTCCGATCGTTGTCA
GAAGTAAGTTGGCCGCAGTGTTATCACTCATGGTTATGGCAGCACTGCATAATTCTCTTACTGTCATGCC
ATCCGTAAGATGCTTTTCTGTGACTGGTGAGTACTCAACCAAGTCATTCTGAGAATAGTGTATGCGGCGA
CCGAGTTGCTCTTGCCCGGCGTCAATACGGGATAATACCGCGCCACATAGCAGAACTTTAAAAGTGCTCA
TCATTGGAAAACGTTCTTCGGGGCGAAAACTCTCAAGGATCTTACCGCTGTTGAGATCCAGTTCGATGTA
ACCCACTCGTGCACCCAACTGATCTTCAGCATCTTTTACTTTCACCAGCGTTTCTGGGTGAGCAAAAACA
GGAAGGCAAAATGCCGCAAAAAAGGGAATAAGGGCGACACGGAAATGTTGAATACTCATACTCTTCCTTT
TTCAATATTATTGAAGCATTTATCAGGGTTATTGTCTCATGAGCGGATACATATTTGAATGTATTTAGAA
AAATAAACAAATAGGGGTTCCGCGCACATTTCCCCGAAAAGTGCCACCTGACGTCTAAGAAACCATTATT
ATCATGACATTAACCTATAAAAATAGGCGTATCACGAGGCCCTTTCGTCTCGCGCGTTTCGGTGATGACG
GTGAAAACCTCTGACACATGCAGCTCCCGGAGACGGTCACAGCTTGTCTGTAAGCGGATGCCGGGAGCAG
ACAAGCCCGTCAGGGCGCGTCAGCGGGTGTTGGCGGGTGTCGGGGCTGGCTTAACTATGCGGCATCAGAG
CAGATTGTACTGAGAGTGCACCATTCGACGCTCTCCCTTATGCGACTCCTGCATTAAGAAGCAGCCCAGT
AGTAGGTTGAGGCCGTTGAGCACCGCCGCCGCAAGGAATGGTGCAAGGAGATGGCGCCCAACAGTCCCCC
GGCCACGGGGCCTGCCACCATACCCACGCCGAAACAAGCGCTCATGAGCCCGAAGTGGCGAGCCCGATCT
TCCCCATCGGTGATGTCGGCGATATAGGCGCCAGCAACCGCACCTGTGGCGCCGGTGATGCCGGCCACGA
TGCGTCCGGCGTAGAGGATCTGGCTAGCGATGACCCTGCTGATTGGTTCGCTGACCATTTCCGGGTGCGG
GACGGCGTTACCAGAAACTCAGAAGGTTCGTCCAACCAAACCGACTCTGACGGCAGTTTACGAGAGAGAT
GATAGGGTCTGCTTCAGTAAGCCAGATGCTACACAATTAGGCTTGTACATATTGTCGTTAGAACGCGGCT
ACAATTAATACATAACCTTATGTATCATACACATACGATTTAGGTGACACTATAGAATACAAGCTTGCAT
GCCTGCAGGTCGACTCTAGAGGATCTCGATCCGGATATAGTTCCTCCTTTCAGCAAAAAACCCCTCAAGA
CCCGTTTAGAGGCCCCAAGGGGTTATGCTAGTTATTGCTCAGCGGTGGCAGCAGCCAACTCAGCTTCCTT
TCGGGCTTTGTTAGCAGCCGGATCCTTTTTTTTGAGCTCTCCCTTAGCCATCCGAGTGGACGACGTCCTC
CTTCGGATGCCCAGGTCGGACCGCGAGGAGGTGGAGATGCCATGCCGACCCGGTCATATCTCCACAATGG
GGTTGGCGTTTACAGTTCGTTCATGATGCGCATATTATCAAAAGCAACAGCATTAATTGGTTCAACAGTA
TCAGCTGAAACGAACGCAAGCAAATCTGAATATACGGTAAATGTTAGGTTAGACGTTAACATATGCATTG
ACGCTCTAAAATCAAATTGTTGTGGAACTTGTTTATACACTTTTGTAGTAGATGTAGGAATCCAATCATA
ATTAGCCACCAAATAAAAGTCATTAGAATCTGAATTTATCTTATATAGGATGGGTTTTAACGTGTCGACC
TTTCTAAGTTTGACAATCTGTGCAAAAACGGTTGCATCTAGTTTAGCTATTAACGAAATCACTGATGAAT
CCGTTATAAATGGTAGCGCTCCAACTAAAGCTACTGGTTGATTATTAAGTAGCATGTTAGTAATTTGAGC
ATAATCTCCTGATCTCATCAATTCTTCAAGATTTATTTGTTGAAATCCGTCCAAGTTTCTGGCAATATTG
ACGTAACCATACATCTCATCTCGTTCTAACTGCATATCTCGGTATGCTATTATAACTCCTTGTGCAATTT
TATCTGATGCACGTTCAATCTGTTCCATATTCATTGCTATCAAATTAAAAATATCTAATCTTCTTATTTC
AACTGGTAATAGTCTTAATCTATCTCTCAATCTATACATTTGGTCATCTGGTACTCTCGCAACATCAAAT
ATCTGTAATCTTTTCAGAAAGTCCTCAACTATTGATTTCATTTTCTTTTGATATAAATTTAATCTATTTG
CCGCAGTTATAATTGCAACTGCGTCATTAATTCTTTCATTATAATTTGAATGAAAATTGACATTCACATT
ATAGTAATGGAACAATGTTTGCGGACTCGGTATAACCGTAGCATTTCCAATTAGCATACATAATGATGTT
ACTGATGTTAATTGCAATTTTTCAGTTGTTAATGTTTGAACATGCTGCATATTCATTGTTATGCATGCCA
TTAATGTCTCATAATTGTATGATAACAATCTTGTTAAATCGACAAGCTGACCAAGTCTGTTAGAAAGCAG
CAAAATTCCTCTCTGTATAGATCTTTTATAATCAACTGGCATTGTGGGAAACTGTTGTCTAGATAATTGC
ATCAGAGCTTCCATTAATTGGTTGACTACATGACCATTTCTTATATTATCATTCAAGACTTGATTTAACA
CTCCATCAATCACTACTTGTCTAAACTGATTATAATTAACAAAATGTAACCAATTAGCTACCTGAAAATT
TTGAATCTGTTGCTCTGCAATTTGAAAGGGAGTCTGTGGATCACCATTCCTATAATGCATTCTTTGCATT
CCGAATGCCGGATAAACAATGGTATTTATTATGGCTAGTTGACATGCTACTAATGATTCTCTTATAAACA
TATCATTTGGAATCACAGTGAGTAACCACATGCCTGAAATAAGTGACATGTAATTTGTCGTTACGAAATC
TAATGACATGGTTCTCTGACTCAACATAGCAGCAATCAAAGTTTTAAAACAATCATTAGCGGCTTGTGAG
TTTATACCTGTTAAAAACTGAGTCTCTGATTGTATTGTCAAAGCTTCCAATTGCAAATCTTGTGACATTT
TCTGGATTTGTGCCTCAGTAGATACTAATTCTTTTAGGTCTGGCACCACAGATCTTGCTAAAATATAATT
AGATGTAGTTATAGTATCCCAGAGTGACTCAAAATTATCATGTAAATTTAACCTATCTTGTAGCAAGTTT
GGTCTGATATATCTAGCAGTAGACGGTAAATTCCTGTCCATATTTAATATATAGTTGACATCATTTCTTA
TTCTCTCTGGTATGTAATTGAAAATGATATCATTATTTAATGGTTCTACCAACTGATGTTGTAAGAAGTA
TTCGTTAAACGCATGGTCAATTGGATGCAATATAGATGGATAATTGACTACATTTCGATCAGCTTGAACT
CGTTGTCTCATCTCAGCTATGAATCTTCTTACTGCACCTTCGGTTTCTTCATCTTGAAAAATAGCATCGC
ATATTGCGGCTGTTTCAGAATCAACTACTTTGCCAGCATCCCTTGAATTTTTATTCTCTACAGCCATATC
TTTAAGTAATAGATAATCCGGCATTTCCATTAATACTTGATCATATAAATTTAAAAAATACTCTCTAACA
TCATAATCTCCATCAGGAAGAGTATCTCGTTTCAATTTCCAATACCATCTATTACGAAGCTCTCTTTCTC
CATTAGCTCTATAAATAGGCAATTGTTTCGGTTCAAATATTCGAAACAGTTTAGTTTGTTTCTTTGCTTG
TTCTGGTTTTATGTCTTCTAATTTTTTGAGTATTGACTCTTTTGGTTCAAATGTAGGGATAGTTTTTTGT
AATATTTCATACTGAACTTCTTTTTGATGTTCCTCTTTTGTTTTAAGTACTTCTAACAACTGTTTCGATT
CTTCTTTATTAGATTTTTTTACCTCATCAGATATCTTAACTTCTTCTTGATTATCTGTAATTATCTCTTC
TTTCTTAGATAATACTTTTTCTGATAATTGTGATTTAGGACTGTCATTATTAATGTTCTTGCTATCTTCT
TTTTCTTGCATTCGTTCATCTTGTTTTAGATTCGTCTCACGACGCGCTCCACGTTTTCGATACGCCATTG
AGCCTTTAATAGCCTATAGTGAGTCGTATTAACCGGGATCGATATCCCCCTGCATTAATGAATCGGCCAA
CGCGCGGGGAGAGGCGGTTTGCGTAT
